>Addgene plasmid #123453 | TRBV19 | addgene full sequence | sequence record 245036 | Addgene NGS Result
TCGCGCGTTTCGGTGATGACGGTGAAAACCTCTGACACATGCAGCTCCCGGAGACGGTCACAGCTTGTCT
GTAAGCGGATGCCGGGAGCAGACAAGCCCGTCAGGGCGCGTCAGCGGGTGTTGGCGGGTGTCGGGGCTGG
CTTAACTATGCGGCATCAGAGCAGATTGTACTGAGAGTGCACCATATGCGGTGTGAAATACCGCACAGAT
GCGTAAGGAGAAAATACCGCATCAGGCGCCATTCGCCATTCAGGCTGCGCAACTGTTGGGAAGGGCGATC
GGTGCGGGCCTCTTCGCTATTACGCCAGCTGGCGAAAGGGGGATGTGCTGCAAGGCGATTAAGTTGGGTA
ACGCCAGGGTTTTCCCAGTCACGACGTTGTAAAACGACGGCCAGAGAATTCGAGCTCGGTACCTCGCGAA
TACATCTAGATGGGGATCCACCGGTCGCCACCATGAGCAACCAGGTGCTCTGCTGTGTGGTCCTTTGTTT
CCTGGGAGCAAACACCGTGGATGGTGGAATCACTCAGTCCCCAAAGTACCTGTTCAGAAAGGAAGGACAG
AATGTGACCCTGAGTTGTGAACAGAATTTGAACCACGATGCCATGTACTGGTACCGACAGGACCCAGGGC
AAGGGCTGAGATTGATCTACTACTCACAGATAGTAAATGACTTTCAGAAAGGAGATATAGCTGAAGGGTA
CAGCGTCTCTCGGGAGAAGAAGGAATCCTTTCCTCTCACTGTGACATCGGCCCAAAAGAACCCGACAGCT
TTCTATGAGACCTAAGGTGGTGGTGGTTCTGGTTCTGGTTCTGGTGGTGGTTCTGGTGGTGGTCTCTGAA
CCCTGACCCTGCCGTGTACCAGCTGAGAGACTCTAAATCCAGTGACAAGTCTGTCTGCCTATTCACCGAT
TTTGATTCTCAAACAAATGTGTCACAAAGTAAGGATTCTGATGTGTATATCACAGACAAAACTGTGCTAG
ACATGAGGTCTATGGACTTCAAGAGCAACAGTGCTGTGGCCTGGAGCAACAAATCTGACTTTGCATGTGC
AAACGCCTTCAACAACAGCATTATTCCAGAAGACACCTTCTTCCCCAGCCCAGAAAGTTCCTGTGATGTC
AAGCTGGTCGAGAAAAGCTTTGAAACAGATACGAACCTAAACTTTCAAAACCTGTCAGTGATTGGGTTCC
GAATCCTCCTCCTGAAAGTGGCCGGGTTTAATCTGCTCATGACGCTGCGGCTGTGGTCCAGCTAAAGCGG
CCGCGTCGACAATCAAATCGGATCCCGGGCCCGTCGACTGCAGAGGCCTGCATGCAAGCTTGGTGTAATC
ATGGTCATAGCTGTTTCCTGTGTGAAATTGTTATCCGCTCACAATTCCACACAACATACGAGCCGGAAGC
ATAAAGTGTAAAGCCTGGGGTGCCTAATGAGTGAGCTAACTCACATTAATTGCGTTGCGCTCACTGCCCG
CTTTCCAGTCGGGAAACCTGTCGTGCCAGCTGCATTAATGAATCGGCCAACGCGCGGGGAGAGGCGGTTT
GCGTATTGGGCGCTCTTCCGCTTCCTCGCTCACTGACTCGCTGCGCTCGGTCGTTCGGCTGCGGCGAGCG
GTATCAGCTCACTCAAAGGCGGTAATACGGTTATCCACAGAATCAGGGGATAACGCAGGAAAGAACATGT
GAGCAAAAGGCCAGCAAAAGGCCAGGAACCGTAAAAAGGCCGCGTTGCTGGCGTTTTTCCATAGGCTCCG
CCCCCCTGACGAGCATCACAAAAATCGACGCTCAAGTCAGAGGTGGCGAAACCCGACAGGACTATAAAGA
TACCAGGCGTTTCCCCCTGGAAGCTCCCTCGTGCGCTCTCCTGTTCCGACCCTGCCGCTTACCGGATACC
TGTCCGCCTTTCTCCCTTCGGGAAGCGTGGCGCTTTCTCATAGCTCACGCTGTAGGTATCTCAGTTCGGT
GTAGGTCGTTCGCTCCAAGCTGGGCTGTGTGCACGAACCCCCCGTTCAGCCCGACCGCTGCGCCTTATCC
GGTAACTATCGTCTTGAGTCCAACCCGGTAAGACACGACTTATCGCCACTGGCAGCAGCCACTGGTAACA
GGATTAGCAGAGCGAGGTATGTAGGCGGTGCTACAGAGTTCTTGAAGTGGTGGCCTAACTACGGCTACAC
TAGAAGAACAGTATTTGGTATCTGCGCTCTGCTGAAGCCAGTTACCTTCGGAAAAAGAGTTGGTAGCTCT
TGATCCGGCAAACAAACCACCGCTGGTAGCGGTGGTTTTTTTGTTTGCAAGCAGCAGATTACGCGCAGAA
AAAAAGGATCTCAAGAAGATCCTTTGATCTTTTCTACGGGGTCTGACGCTCAGTGGAACGAAAACTCACG
TTAAGGGATTTTGGTCATGAGATTATCAAAAAGGATCTTCACCTAGATCCTTTTAAATTAAAAATGAAGT
TTTAAATCAAGCCCAATCTGAATAATGTTACAACCAATTAACCAATTCTGATTAGAAAAACTCATCGAGC
ATCAAATGAAACTGCAATTTATTCATATCAGGATTATCAATACCATATTTTTGAAAAAGCCGTTTCTGTA
ATGAAGGAGAAAACTCACCGAGGCAGTTCCATAGGATGGCAAGATCCTGGTATCGGTCTGCGATTCCGAC
TCGTCCAACATCAATACAACCTATTAATTTCCCCTCGTCAAAAATAAGGTTATCAAGTGAGAAATCACCA
TGAGTGACGACTGAATCCGGTGAGAATGGCAAAAGTTTATGCATTTCTTTCCAGACTTGTTCAACAGGCC
AGCCATTACGCTCGTCATCAAAATCACTCGCATCAACCAAACCGTTATTCATTCGTGATTGCGCCTGAGC
GAGACGAAATACGCGATCGCTGTTAAAAGGACAATTACAAACAGGAATCGAATGCAACCGGCGCAGGAAC
ACTGCCAGCGCATCAACAATATTTTCACCTGAATCAGGATATTCTTCTAATACCTGGAATGCTGTTTTTC
CGGGGATCGCAGTGGTGAGTAACCATGCATCATCAGGAGTACGGATAAAATGCTTGATGGTCGGAAGAGG
CATAAATTCCGTCAGCCAGTTTAGTCTGACCATCTCATCTGTAACATCATTGGCAACGCTACCTTTGCCA
TGTTTCAGAAACAACTCTGGCGCATCGGGCTTCCCATACAAGCGATAGATTGTCGCACCTGATTGCCCGA
CATTATCGCGAGCCCATTTATACCCATATAAATCAGCATCCATGTTGGAATTTAATCGCGGCCTCGACGT
TTCCCGTTGAATATGGCTCATAACACCCCTTGTATTACTGTTTATGTAAGCAGACAGTTTTATTGTTCAT
GATGATATATTTTTATCTTGTGCAATGTAACATCAGAGATTTTGAGACACGGGCCAGAGCTGCA
Features (pLannotate 1.2.2; 11 found; start..end, strand, type, name):
    137..236     +  misc_feature   bom (fragment): basis of mobility region from pBR322
    242..399     -  CDS            lacZα (fragment): LacZα fragment of β-galactosidase; lacZ fragment
    453..776     +  CDS            TRBV19 (fragment): TVB19_HUMAN - Experimental evidence at protein level: Swiss-Prot protein existence level 1. V region of the variable domain of T cell receptor (TR) beta chain that participates in the antigen recognition (PubMed:24600447). Alpha-beta T cell receptors are antigen specific receptors which are essential to the immune response and are present on the cell surface of T lymphocytes. Recognize peptide-major histocompatibility (MH) (pMH) complexes that are displayed by antigen presenting cells (APC), a prerequisite for efficient T cell adaptive immunity against pathogens (PubMed:25493333). Binding of a
    839..1252    +  CDS            TRAC: TRAC_HUMAN - Also known as TCRA. Experimental evidence at protein level: Swiss-Prot protein existence level 1. Constant region of T cell receptor (TR) alpha chain (PubMed:24600447). Alpha-beta T cell receptors are antigen specific receptors which are essential to the immune response and are present on the cell surface of T lymphocytes. Recognize peptide-major histocompatibility (MH) (pMH) complexes that are displayed by antigen presenting cells (APC), a prerequisite for efficient T cell adaptive immunity against pathogens (PubMed:25493333). Binding of alpha-beta TR to pMH complex initiates TR-
   1358..1374    -  protein_bind   lac operator: The lac repressor binds to the lac operator to inhibit transcription in E. coli. This inhibition can be relieved by adding lactose or isopropyl-β-D-thiogalactopyranoside (IPTG). lac repressor encoded by lacI
   1382..1412    -  promoter       lac promoter: promoter for the E. coli lac operon
   1427..1448    -  protein_bind   CAP binding site: CAP binding activates transcription in the presence of cAMP. E. coli catabolite activator protein
   1461..1553    -  CDS            lacI (fragment): lac repressor; lacI; The lac repressor binds to the lac operator to inhibit transcription in E. coli. This inhibition can be relieved by adding lactose or isopropyl-β-D-thiogalactopyranoside (IPTG).
   1736..2324    -  rep_origin     ori: high-copy-number ColE1/pMB1/pBR322/pUC origin of replication
   2502..3311    -  CDS            KanR: aminoglycoside phosphotransferase; aph(3')-Ia; confers resistance to kanamycin in bacteria or G418 (Geneticin®) in eukaryotes
   3418..35      +  CDS            rop (fragment) (across the origin): Rop protein, which maintains plasmids at low copy number; rop
