[The description below was written by a language model from this plasmid's Addgene catalogue record and pLannotate feature annotations shown in this document.]
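Description:
TRBV19 is a small (about 3.4 kb) bacterial cloning plasmid built on the pUC57-kanamycin backbone that stores the human T-cell receptor beta variable gene segment TRBV19 in wild-type form as a building block for assembling full TCR constructs. It is propagated in E. coli at high copy through the ColE1/pUC-type origin and selected with kanamycin through an aminoglycoside phosphotransferase (KanR) gene. The remaining backbone annotations are typical pUC-family remnants: fragments of bom, rop and lacI, plus a lac promoter, lac operator and CAP binding site adjoining a lacZα fragment that the insert interrupts. Although the repository classifies it as a bacterial expression vector, nothing in the record suggests that the insert is meant to be expressed in bacteria. No mammalian promoter, polyadenylation signal or viral element is annotated, so the plasmid appears to serve as a donor of parts rather than an expression construct.

The insert region carries two annotated coding segments on the same strand: a TRBV19 fragment encoding the V region of the TCR beta chain variable domain, followed a short distance downstream by a sequence matching TRAC, the constant region of the TCR alpha chain. The record does not explain why an alpha constant region accompanies a beta V segment, nor does it annotate what lies between them. The depositor notes Golden Gate as the cloning method, which suggests the segment is released and joined with other TCR parts by type IIS restriction assembly, though no such sites are annotated. The stated purpose is TCR construction, in the context of a cloning and expression system for probing TCR specificity and functional avidity to neoantigens.
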