Addgene plasmid #123453: TRBV19
Purpose: construction of TCR
Depositing lab: Catherine Wu. Depositing organization: Dana-Farber Cancer Institute. Publication: A cloning and expression system to probe T-cell receptor specificity and assess functional avidity to neoantigens. Hu Z, Anandappa AJ, Sun J, Kim J, Leet DE, Bozym DJ, Chen C, Williams L, Shukla SA, Zhang W, Tabbaa D, Steelman S, Olive O, Livak KJ, Kishi H, Muraguchi A, Guleria I, Stevens J, Lane WJ, Burkhardt UE, Fritsch EF, Neuberg D, Ott PA, Keskin DB, Hacohen N, Wu CJ. Blood. 2018 Nov 1;132(18):1911-1921. doi: 10.1182/blood-2018-04-843763. Epub 2018 Aug 27. PubMed 30150207.
Backbone
  Vector backbone: pUC57-kanamycin
  Vector type: Bacterial Expression
Growth in bacteria
  Bacterial resistance: Kanamycin, 50 μg/mL
  Growth temperature: 37°C
  Growth strain: DH5alpha
  Copy number: High Copy
Gene/Insert
  Gene/Insert name: TRBV19
  Species: H. sapiens (human)
  Mutation: WT
  Entrez Gene: TRBV19 (a.k.a. TCRBV17S1A1T, TCRBV19S1)
  Cloning method: Unknown
Terms and licenses: Academic/Nonprofit Terms; Industry Terms: Not Available to Industry
Depositor comments: Cloning Method: Golden Gate.
How to cite: TRBV19 was a gift from Catherine Wu (Addgene plasmid # 123453 ; http://n2t.net/addgene:123453 ; RRID:Addgene_123453)
